Addgene plasmid #15453: -33 hTF
Depositing lab: Nigel Mackman. Depositing organization: Scripps California (The Scripps Research Institute). Publication: Regulation of the tissue factor gene. Mackman N. FASEB J. 1995 Jul . 9(10):883-9. PubMed 7615158.
Backbone
  Vector backbone: pGL2 Basic
  Backbone manufacturer: Promega
  Backbone size w/o insert (bp): 5600
  Vector type: Mammalian Expression, Luciferase
Growth in bacteria
  Bacterial resistance: Ampicillin, 100 μg/mL
  Growth temperature: 37°C
  Growth strain: DH5alpha
  Copy number: High Copy
Gene/Insert
  Gene/Insert name: Tissue factor promoter (alt name: TF)
  Species: H. sapiens (human)
  Insert size (bp): 47
  Entrez Gene: F3 (a.k.a. CD142, TF, TFA)
  Cloning method: Restriction Enzyme; 5′ cloning site SmaI (not destroyed); 3′ cloning site BglII (not destroyed)
  Sequencing primers: 5′ na; 3′ LucNrev
Terms and licenses: Academic/Nonprofit Terms; Industry Terms: Not Available to Industry
Depositor comments: -33 to +14 hTF promoter. hTF promoter deletion series, Mackman lab #2539.
How to cite: -33 hTF was a gift from Nigel Mackman (Addgene plasmid # 15453 ; http://n2t.net/addgene:15453 ; RRID:Addgene_15453)
