[The description below was written by a language model from this plasmid's Addgene catalogue record.]
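Description:
-33 hTF is a luciferase reporter plasmid built on the promoterless pGL2 Basic backbone (about 5.6 kb without insert), a vector designed for testing the transcriptional activity of cloned regulatory DNA in transfected mammalian cells. It is maintained in E. coli as a high-copy plasmid under ampicillin selection. No feature table accompanies the record, so individual backbone elements such as the origin of replication and polyadenylation signals are not itemised here.

The insert is a very short, 47 bp fragment of the human tissue factor (F3, also known as TF or CD142) promoter spanning positions -33 to +14 relative to the transcription start site. It was cloned between the SmaI and BglII sites of the polylinker, both of which remain intact, placing it upstream of the firefly luciferase coding sequence. Because pGL2 Basic carries no promoter or enhancer of its own, any luciferase signal depends on the transcriptional activity of the inserted fragment.

The depositor notes that this plasmid belongs to a deletion series of the human TF promoter. Given how little upstream sequence it retains, it represents a heavily truncated member of that series. Comparing its luciferase output with that of longer constructs is the usual way such a series is used to map which upstream regions contribute to basal or inducible expression of the tissue factor gene. The record does not specify which regulatory elements are retained or lost in this fragment, nor the cell types or stimuli with which it was used.
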