>Addgene plasmid #15453 | -33 hTF | addgene partial sequence | sequence record 36692 | LucNrev 5'-CCTTATGCAGTTGCTCTCC-3'
CTCTAGAANATGGCGCCGGGCCTTTCTTTATGTTTTTGGCGTCTTCCATTTTACCAACAGTACCGGAATG
CCAAGCTTACTTAGATCCCCCGGGCTGCAGGAATTCGAGCTCGGTACCCCTACCAGTTGGCGGCGAGATC
GAGCGGGTTCCGTGGCGCCCGTGGGGCTGGGGAGGTTGGGCTGAAGGCGCCCTGGGCCGGCCAGAGGGAG
TGCGAGGGGGTGCGGGGAGCTCGCAGTCTTGGGGAGCCGGTGCCCCGCGCGCTATAAAGGGCCGGCATGC
AAGCTTATCGATACCGTCGGGTTATGTTAGCTCAGTTACAGTACCATAAGATACATTGATGAGTTTGGAC
AAACCACAACTAGAATGCAGTGAAAAAAATGCTTTATTTGTGAAATTTGTGATGCTATTGCTTTATTTGT
AACCATTATAAGCTGCAATAAACAAGTTAACAACAACAATTGCATTCATTTTATGTTTCAGGTTCAGGGG
GAGGTGTGGGAGGTTTTTTAAAGCAAGTAAAACCTCCACGTACCTTAATATTACTTACTTATCATGGTAG
CTTGGGCTGGCGTAATAGCGAAGAGGCCCGCACCGATCGCCCTTCCCAACAGTTGCGCAGCCTGAATGGC
GAATGGCAAATTGTAAGCGTTAATATTTTGTTAAAATTCGCGTTAAATTTTTGTTAAATCAGCTCATTTT
TTAACCAATAGGCCGAAATCGGCAAAATCCCTTATAAATCAAAAGAATAGACCGAGATAGGGT
[37 nt withheld, positions 764-800]
AAAGAACGTGGACTCCAACGTCAAAGGGCGAAAAACCGTCTATCANGGCGATGGCCCACTACGTGAACCA
TCACCCNT
[43 nt withheld, positions 879-921]
AACCCTANGACCATANTNGACNATNAAAG
